>Addgene plasmid #141995 | TFORF2256 | addgene full sequence | sequence record 395899 | Addgene NGS Result
TTAATGTAGTCTTATGCAATACTCTTGTAGTCTTGCAACATGGTAACGATGAGTTAGCAACATGCCTTAC
AAGGAGAGAAAAAGCACCGTGCATGCCGATTGGTGGAAGTAAGGTGGTACGATCGTGCCTTATTAGGAAG
GCAACAGACGGGTCTGACATGGATTGGACGAACCACTGAATTGCCGCATTGCAGAGATATTGTATTTAAG
TGCCTAGCTCGATACATAAACGGGTCTCTCTGGTTAGACCAGATCTGAGCCTGGGAGCTCTCTGGCTAAC
TAGGGAACCCACTGCTTAAGCCTCAATAAAGCTTGCCTTGAGTGCTTCAAGTAGTGTGTGCCCGTCTGTT
GTGTGACTCTGGTAACTAGAGATCCCTCAGACCCTTTTAGTCAGTGTGGAAAATCTCTAGCAGTGGCGCC
CGAACAGGGACTTGAAAGCGAAAGGGAAACCAGAGGAGCTCTCTCGACGCAGGACTCGGCTTGCTGAAGC
GCGCACGGCAAGAGGCGAGGGGCGGCGACTGGTGAGTACGCCAAAAATTTTGACTAGCGGAGGCTAGAAG
GAGAGAGATGGGTGCGAGAGCGTCAGTATTAAGCGGGGGAGAATTAGATCGCGATGGGAAAAAATTCGGT
TAAGGCCAGGGGGAAAGAAAAAATATAAATTAAAACATATAGTATGGGCAAGCAGGGAGCTAGAACGATT
CGCAGTTAATCCTGGCCTGTTAGAAACATCAGAAGGCTGTAGACAAATACTGGGACAGCTACAACCATCC
CTTCAGACAGGATCAGAAGAACTTAGATCATTATATAATACAGTAGCAACCCTCTATTGTGTGCATCAAA
GGATAGAGATAAAAGACACCAAGGAAGCTTTAGACAAGATAGAGGAAGAGCAAAACAAAAGTAAGACCAC
CGCACAGCAAGCGGCCGCTGATCTTCAGACCTGGAGGAGGAGATATGAGGGACAATTGGAGAAGTGAATT
ATATAAATATAAAGTAGTAAAAATTGAACCATTAGGAGTAGCACCCACCAAGGCAAAGAGAAGAGTGGTG
CAGAGAGAAAAAAGAGCAGTGGGAATAGGAGCTTTGTTCCTTGGGTTCTTGGGAGCAGCAGGAAGCACTA
TGGGCGCAGCGTCAATGACGCTGACGGTACAGGCCAGACAATTATTGTCTGGTATAGTGCAGCAGCAGAA
CAATTTGCTGAGGGCTATTGAGGCGCAACAGCATCTGTTGCAACTCACAGTCTGGGGCATCAAGCAGCTC
CAGGCAAGAATCCTGGCTGTGGAAAGATACCTAAAGGATCAACAGCTCCTGGGGATTTGGGGTTGCTCTG
GAAAACTCATTTGCACCACTGCTGTGCCTTGGAATGCTAGTTGGAGTAATAAATCTCTGGAACAGATTTG
GAATCACACGACCTGGATGGAGTGGGACAGAGAAATTAACAATTACACAAGCTTAATACACTCCTTAATT
GAAGAATCGCAAAACCAGCAAGAAAAGAATGAACAAGAATTATTGGAATTAGATAAATGGGCAAGTTTGT
GGAATTGGTTTAACATAACAAATTGGCTGTGGTATATAAAATTATTCATAATGATAGTAGGAGGCTTGGT
AGGTTTAAGAATAGTTTTTGCTGTACTTTCTATAGTGAATAGAGTTAGGCAGGGATATTCACCATTATCG
TTTCAGACCCACCTCCCAACCCCGAGGGGACCCATGCATTGCATCTCAATTAGTCAGCAACCAGGTGTGG
AAAGTCCCCAGGCTCCCCAGCAGGCAGAAGTATGCAAAGCATGCGTCTCAATTAGTCAGCAACCATAGTC
CCGCCCCTAACTCCGCCCATCCCGCCCCTAACTCCGCCCAGTTCCGCCCATTCTCCGCCCCATGGCTGAC
TAATTTTTTTTATTTATGCAGAGGCCGAGGCCGCCTCGGCCTCTGAGCTATTCCAGAAGTAGTGAGGAGG
CTTTTTTGGAGGCCTAGGCTTTTGCAAAAAGCTTTCTAGAGGTACCACCGGAGCTTACCATGACCGAGTA
CAAGCCCACGGTGCGCCTCGCCACCCGCGACGACGTCCCCAGGGCCGTACGCACCCTCGCCGCCGCGTTC
GCCGACTACCCCGCCACGCGCCACACCGTCGATCCGGACCGCCACATCGAGCGGGTCACCGAGCTGCAAG
AACTCTTCCTCACGCGCGTCGGGCTCGACATCGGCAAGGTGTGGGTCGCGGACGACGGCGCCGCCGTGGC
GGTCTGGACCACGCCGGAGAGCGTCGAAGCGGGGGCGGTGTTCGCCGAGATCGGCCCGCGCATGGCCGAG
TTGAGCGGTTCCCGGCTGGCCGCGCAGCAACAGATGGAAGGCCTCCTGGCGCCGCACCGGCCCAAGGAGC
CCGCGTGGTTCCTGGCCACCGTCGGCGTCTCGCCCGACCACCAGGGCAAGGGTCTGGGCAGCGCCGTCGT
GCTCCCCGGAGTGGAGGCGGCCGAGCGCGCCGGGGTGCCCGCCTTCCTGGAGACCTCCGCGCCCCGCAAC
CTCCCCTTCTACGAGCGGCTCGGCTTCACCGTCACCGCCGACGTCGAGGTGCCCGAAGGACCGCGCACCT
GGTGCATGACCCGCAAGCCCGGTGCCAGTTAACGAATTCTAGATCTTGAGACAAATGGCAGTATTCATCC
ACAATTTTAAAAGAAAAGGGGGGATTGGGGGGTACAGTGCAGGGGAAAGAATAGTAGACATAATAGCAAC
AGACATACAAACTAAAGAATTACAAAAACAAATTACAAAAATTCAAAATTTTCGGGTTTATTACAGGGAC
AGCAGAGATCCACTTTGGCGCCGGCTCGAGGCCTGCAGGTGCAAAGATGGATAAAGTTTTAAACAGAGAG
GAATCTTTGCAGCTAATGGACCTTCTAGGTCTTGAAAGGAGTGGGAATTGGCTCCGGTGCCCGTCAGTGG
GCAGAGCGCACATCGCCCACAGTCCCCGAGAAGTTGGGGGGAGGGGTCGGCAATTGAACCGGTGCCTAGA
GAAGGTGGCGCGGGGTAAACTGGGAAAGTGATGTCGTGTACTGGCTCCGCCTTTTTCCCGAGGGTGGGGG
AGAACCGTATATAAGTGCAGTAGTCGCCGTGAACGTTCTTTTTCGCAACGGGTTTGCCGCCAGAACACAG
GTAAGTGCCGTGTGTGGTTCCCGCGGGCCTGGCCTCTTTACGGGTTATGGCCCTTGCGTGCCTTGAATTA
CTTCCACCTGGCTGCAGTACGTGATTCTTGATCCCGAGCTTCGGGTTGGAAGTGGGTGGGAGAGTTCGAG
GCCTTGCGCTTAAGGAGCCCCTTCGCCTCGTGCTTGAGTTGAGGCCTGGCCTGGGCGCTGGGGCCGCCGC
GTGCGAATCTGGTGGCACCTTCGCGCCTGTCTCGCTGCTTTCGATAAGTCTCTAGCCATTTAAAATTTTT
GATGACCTGCTGCGACGCTTTTTTTCTGGCAAGATAGTCTTGTAAATGCGGGCCAAGATCTGCACACTGG
TATTTCGGTTTTTGGGGCCGCGGGCGGCGACGGGGCCCGTGCGTCCCAGCGCACATGTTCGGCGAGGCGG
GGCCTGCGAGCGCGGCCACCGAGAATCGGACGGGGGTAGTCTCAAGCTGGCCGGCCTGCTCTGGTGCCTG
GCCTCGCGCCGCCGTGTATCGCCCCGCCCTGGGCGGCAAGGCTGGCCCGGTCGGCACCAGTTGCGTGAGC
GGAAAGATGGCCGCTTCCCGGCCCTGCTGCAGGGAGCTCAAAATGGAGGACGCGGCGCTCGGGAGAGCGG
GCGGGTGAGTCACCCACACAAAGGAAAAGGGCCTTTCCGTCCTCAGCCGTCGCTTCATGTGACTCCACGG
AGTACCGGGCGCCGTCCAGGCACCTCGATTAGTTCTCGAGCTTTTGGAGTACGTCGTCTTTAGGTTGGGG
GGAGGGGTTTTATGCGATGGAGTTTCCCCACACTGAGTGGGTGGAGACTGAAGTTAGGCCAGCTTGGCAC
TTGATGTAATTCTCCTTGGAATTTGCCCTTTTTGAGTTTGGATCTTGGTTCATTCTCAAGCCTCAGACAG
TGGTTCAAAGTTTTTTTCTTCCATTTCAGGTGTCGTGAGGCTAGCACCGCCACCATGATTAATATAGAAA
GCATGGACACAGACAAAGATGACCCTCATGGAAGGTTAGAATATACAGAACACCAAGGAAGGATAAAAAA
TGCAAGGGAAGCTCACAGTCAGATTGAAAAGCGGCGTCGGGATAAAATGAACAGTTTTATAGATGAATTG
GCTTCTTTGGTACCAACATGCAACGCAATGTCCAGGAAATTAGATAAACTTACTGTGCTAAGGATGGCTG
TTCAGCACATGAAAACATTAAGAGGTGCCACCAATCCATACACAGAAGCAAACTACAAACCAACTTTTCT
ATCAGACGATGAATTGAAACACCTCATTCTCAGGGCAGCAGATGGATTTTTGTTTGTCGTAGGATGTGAC
CGAGGGAAGATACTCTTTGTCTCAGAGTCTGTCTTCAAGATCCTCAACTACAGCCAGAATGATCTGATTG
GTCAGAGTTTGTTTGACTACCTGCATCCTAAAGATATTGCCAAAGTCAAGGAGCAGCTCTCCTCCTCTGA
CACCGCACCCCGGGAGCGGCTCATAGATGCAAAAACTGGACTTCCAGTTAAAACAGATATAACCCCTGGG
CCATCTCGATTATGTTCTGGAGCACGACGTTCTTTCTTCTGTAGGATGAAGTGTAACAGGCCTTCAGTAA
AGGTTGAAGACAAGGACTTCCCCTCTACCTGCTCAAAGAAAAAAGCAGATCGAAAAAGCTTCTGCACAAT
CCACAGCACAGGCTATTTGAAAAGCTGGCCACCCACAAAGATGGGGCTGGATGAAGACAACGAACCAGAC
AATGAGGGGTGTAACCTCAGCTGCCTCGTCGCAATTGGACGACTGCATTCTCATGTAGTTCCACAACCAG
TGAACGGGGAAATCAGGGTGAAATCTATGGAATATGTTTCTCGGCACGCGATAGATGGAAAGTTTGTTTT
TGTAGACCAGAGGGCAACAGCTATTTTGGCATATTTACCACAAGAACTTCTAGGCACATCGTGTTATGAA
TATTTTCACCAAGATGACATAGGACATCTTGCAGAATGTCATAGGCAAGTTTTACAGACGAGAGAAAAAA
TTACAACTAATTGCTATAAATTTAAAATCAAAGATGGTTCTTTTATCACACTACGGAGTCGATGGTTCAG
TTTCATGAACCCTTGGACCAAGGAAGTAGAATATATTGTCTCAACTAACACTGTTGTTTTAGCCAACGTC
CTGGAAGGCGGGGACCCAACCTTCCCACAGCTCACAGCATCCCCCCACAGCATGGACAGCATGCTGCCCT
CTGGAGAAGGTGGCCCAAAGAGGACCCACCCCACTGTTCCAGGGATTCCAGGGGGAACCCGGGCTGGGGC
AGGAAAAATAGGCCGAATGATTGCTGAGGAAATCATGGAAATCCACAGGATAAGAGGGTCATCGCCTTCT
AGCTGTGGCTCCAGCCCATTGAACATCACGAGTACGCCTCCCCCTGATGCCTCTTCTCCAGGAGGCAAGA
AGATTTTAAATGGAGGGACTCCAGACATTCCTTCCAGTGGCCTACTATCAGGCCAGGCTCAGGAGAACCC
AGGTTATCCATATTCTGATAGTTCTTCTATTCTTGGTGAGAACCCCCACATAGGTATAGACATGATTGAC
AACGACCAAGGATCAAGTAGTCCCAGTAATGATGAGGCAGCAATGGCTGTCATCATGAGCCTCTTGGAAG
CAGATGCTGGACTGGGTGGCCCTGTTGACTTTAGTGACTTGCCATGGCCGCTGTAGTAATGAACTAGTCC
GTAACTTGAAAGTATTTCGATTTCTTGGCTTTATATATCTTGTGGAAAGGACGAGTAGCGATTTGATCCA
ACGCCACAACGCGTTAAGTCGACAATCAACCTCTGGATTACAAAATTTGTGAAAGATTGACTGGTATTCT
TAACTATGTTGCTCCTTTTACGCTATGTGGATACGCTGCTTTAATGCCTTTGTATCATGCTATTGCTTCC
CGTATGGCTTTCATTTTCTCCTCCTTGTATAAATCCTGGTTGCTGTCTCTTTATGAGGAGTTGTGGCCCG
TTGTCAGGCAACGTGGCGTGGTGTGCACTGTGTTTGCTGACGCAACCCCCACTGGTTGGGGCATTGCCAC
CACCTGTCAGCTCCTTTCCGGGACTTTCGCTTTCCCCCTCCCTATTGCCACGGCGGAACTCATCGCCGCC
TGCCTTGCCCGCTGCTGGACAGGGGCTCGGCTGTTGGGCACTGACAATTCCGTGGTGTTGTCGGGGAAAT
CATCGTCCTTTCCTTGGCTGCTCGCCTGTGTTGCCACCTGGATTCTGCGCGGGACGTCCTTCTGCTACGT
CCCTTCGGCCCTCAATCCAGCGGACCTTCCTTCCCGCGGCCTGCTGCCGGCTCTGCGGCCTCTTCCGCGT
CTTCGCCTTCGCCCTCAGACGAGTCGGATCTCCCTTTGGGCCGCCTCCCCGCGTCGACTTTAAGACCAAT
GACTTACAAGGCAGCTGTAGATCTTAGCCACTTTTTAAAAGAAAAGGGGGGACTGGAAGGGCTAATTCAC
TCCCAACGAAGACAAGATCTGCTTTTTGCTTGTACTGGGTCTCTCTGGTTAGACCAGATCTGAGCCTGGG
AGCTCTCTGGCTAACTAGGGAACCCACTGCTTAAGCCTCAATAAAGCTTGCCTTGAGTGCTTCAAGTAGT
GTGTGCCCGTCTGTTGTGTGACTCTGGTAACTAGAGATCCCTCAGACCCTTTTAGTCAGTGTGGAAAATC
TCTAGCAGTACGTATAGTAGTTCATGTCATCTTATTATTCAGTATTTATAACTTGCAAAGAAATGAATAT
CAGAGAGTGAGAGGAACTTGTTTATTGCAGCTTATAATGGTTACAAATAAAGCAATAGCATCACAAATTT
CACAAATAAAGCATTTTTTTCACTGCATTCTAGTTGTGGTTTGTCCAAACTCATCAATGTATCTTATCAT
GTCTGGCTCTAGCTATCCCGCCCCTAACTCCGCCCATCCCGCCCCTAACTCCGCCCAGTTCCGCCCATTC
TCCGCCCCATGGCTGACTAATTTTTTTTATTTATGCAGAGGCCGAGGCCGCCTCGGCCTCTGAGCTATTC
CAGAAGTAGTGAGGAGGCTTTTTTGGAGGCCTAGGGACGTACCCAATTCGCCCTATAGTGAGTCGTATTA
CGCGCGCTCACTGGCCGTCGTTTTACAACGTCGTGACTGGGAAAACCCTGGCGTTACCCAACTTAATCGC
CTTGCAGCACATCCCCCTTTCGCCAGCTGGCGTAATAGCGAAGAGGCCCGCACCGATCGCCCTTCCCAAC
AGTTGCGCAGCCTGAATGGCGAATGGG
[124 nt withheld, positions 7448-7571]
C
[91 nt withheld, positions 7573-7663]
A
[49 nt withheld, positions 7665-7713]
CCTTTGACGTTGGAGTCCACGTTCTTT
[37 nt withheld, positions 7741-7777]
ACCCTATCTCGGTCTATTCTTTTGATTTATAAGGGATTTTGCCGATTTCGGCCTATTGGTTAAAAAATGA
GCTGATTTAACAAAAATTTAACGCGAATTTTAACAAAATATTAACGCTTACAATTTAGGTGGCACTTTTC
GGGGAAATGTGCGCGGAACCCCTATTTGTTTATTTTTCTAAATACATTCAAATATGTATCCGCTCATGAG
ACAATAACCCTGATAAATGCTTCAATAATATTGAAAAAGGAAGAGTATGAGTATTCAACATTTCCGTGTC
GCCCTTATTCCCTTTTTTGCGGCATTTTGCCTTCCTGTTTTTGCTCACCCAGAAACGCTGGTGAAAGTAA
AAGATGCTGAAGATCAGTTGGGTGCACGAGTGGGTTACATCGAACTGGATCTCAACAGCGGTAAGATCCT
TGAGAGTTTTCGCCCCGAAGAACGTTTTCCAATGATGAGCACTTTTAAAGTTCTGCTATGTGGCGCGGTA
TTATCCCGTATTGACGCCGGGCAAGAGCAACTCGGTCGCCGCATACACTATTCTCAGAATGACTTGGTTG
AGTACTCACCAGTCACAGAAAAGCATCTTACGGATGGCATGACAGTAAGAGAATTATGCAGTGCTGCCAT
AACCATGAGTGATAACACTGCGGCCAACTTACTTCTGACAACGATCGGAGGACCGAAGGAGCTAACCGCT
TTTTTGCACAACATGGGGGATCATGTAACTCGCCTTGATCGTTGGGAACCGGAGCTGAATGAAGCCATAC
CAAACGACGAGCGTGACACCACGATGCCTGTAGCAATGGCAACAACGTTGCGCAAACTATTAACTGGCGA
ACTACTTACTCTAGCTTCCCGGCAACAATTAATAGACTGGATGGAGGCGGATAAAGTTGCAGGACCACTT
CTGCGCTCGGCCCTTCCGGCTGGCTGGTTTATTGCTGATAAATCTGGAGCCGGTGAGCGTGGGTCTCGCG
GTATCATTGCAGCACTGGGGCCAGATGGTAAGCCCTCCCGTATCGTAGTTATCTACACGACGGGGAGTCA
GGCAACTATGGATGAACGAAATAGACAGATCGCTGAGATAGGTGCCTCACTGATTAAGCATTGGTAACTG
TCAGACCAAGTTTACTCATATATACTTTAGATTGATTTAAAACTTCATTTTTAATTTAAAAGGATCTAGG
TGAAGATCCTTTTTGATAATCTCATGACCAAAATCCCTTAACGTGAGTTTTCGTTCCACTGAGCGTCAGA
CCCCGTAGAAAAGATCAAAGGATCTTCTTGAGATCCTTTTTTTCTGCGCGTAATCTGCTGCTTGCAAACA
AAAAAACCACCGCTACCAGCGGTGGTTTGTTTGCCGGATCAAGAGCTACCAACTCTTTTTCCGAAGGTAA
CTGGCTTCAGCAGAGCGCAGATACCAAATACTGTTCTTCTAGTGTAGCCGTAGTTAGGCCACCACTTCAA
GAACTCTGTAGCACCGCCTACATACCTCGCTCTGCTAATCCTGTTACCAGTGGCTGCTGCCAGTGGCGAT
AAGTCGTGTCTTACCGGGTTGGACTCAAGACGATAGTTACCGGATAAGGCGCAGCGGTCGGGCTGAACGG
GGGGTTCGTGCACACAGCCCAGCTTGGAGCGAACGACCTACACCGAACTGAGATACCTACAGCGTGAGCT
ATGAGAAAGCGCCACGCTTCCCGAAGGGAGAAAGGCGGACAGGTATCCGGTAAGCGGCAGGGTCGGAACA
GGAGAGCGCACGAGGGAGCTTCCAGGGGGAAACGCCTGGTATCTTTATAGTCCTGTCGGGTTTCGCCACC
TCTGACTTGAGCGTCGATTTTTGTGATGCTCGTCAGGGGGGCGGAGCCTATGGAAAAACGCCAGCAACGC
GGCCTTTTTACGGTTCCTGGCCTTTTGCTGGCCTTTTGCTCACATGTTCTTTCCTGCGTTATCCCCTGAT
TCTGTGGATAACCGTATTACCGCCTTTGAGTGAGCTGATACCGCTCGCCGCAGCCGAACGACCGAGCGCA
GCGAGTCAGTGAGCGAGGAAGCGGAAGAGCGCCCAATACGCAAACCGCCTCTCCCCGCGCGTTGGCCGAT
TCATTAATGCAGCTGGCACGACAGGTTTCCCGACTGGAAAGCGGGCAGTGAGCGCAACGCAATTAATGTG
AGTTAGCTCACTCATTAGGCACCCCAGGCTTTACACTTTATGCTTCCGGCTCGTATGTTGTGTGGAATTG
TGAGCGGATAACAATTTCACACAGGAAACAGCTATGACCATGATTACGCCAAGCGCGCAATTAACCCTCA
CTAAAGGGAACAAAAGCTGGAGCTGCAAGC
Features (pLannotate 1.2.2; 31 found; start..end, strand, type, name):
      5..231     +  promoter       RSV promoter: Rous sarcoma virus enhancer/promoter
    232..412     +  LTR            5' LTR (truncated): truncated 5' long terminal repeat (LTR) from HIV-1
    459..584     +  misc_feature   HIV-1 Ψ: packaging signal of human immunodeficiency virus type 1
    568..931     +  CDS            HIV-1 gag (fragment): gag protein from human immunodeficiency virus 1; gag
   1077..1310    +  misc_feature   RRE: The Rev response element (RRE) of HIV-1 allows for Rev-dependent mRNA export from the nucleus to the cytoplasm.
   1687..1713    +  CDS            Rev (fragment): human immunodeficiency virus 1 (HIV-1) Rev protein; rev; enhances nuclear export of unspliced and incompletely spliced viral mRNAs
   1720..1743    +  promoter       SV40 promoter (fragment): SV40 early promoter
   1744..1815    +  promoter       SV40 promoter (fragment): SV40 enhancer and early promoter
   1839..1974    +  rep_origin     SV40 ori: SV40 origin of replication
   2020..2616    +  CDS            PuroR (fragment): puromycin N-acetyltransferase; pac from Streptomyces; confers resistance to puromycin
   2665..2782    +  misc_feature   cPPT/CTS: central polypurine tract and central termination sequence of HIV-1
   2847..2913    +  CDS            small t antigen (fragment): SV40 (simian virus 40) small t antigen
   2920..4098    +  promoter       EF-1α promoter: strong constitutive promoter for human elongation factor EF-1α
   4127..5863    +  CDS            ARNTL (fragment): BMAL1_HUMAN - Also known as BHLHE5, BMAL1, MOP3, PASD3. Experimental evidence at protein level: Swiss-Prot protein existence level 1. Transcriptional activator which forms a core component of the circadian clock. The circadian clock, an internal time-keeping system, regulates various physiological processes through the generation of approximately 24 hour circadian rhythms in gene expression, which are translated into rhythms in metabolism and behavior. It is derived from the Latin roots 'circa' (about) and 'diem' (day) and acts as an important regulator of a wide array of physiological functio
   5879..5932    +  promoter       U6 promoter (fragment): RNA polymerase III promoter for human U6 snRNA
   5974..6562    +  misc_feature   WPRE: woodchuck hepatitis virus posttranscriptional regulatory element
   6613..6632    +  misc_feature   cPPT/CTS (fragment): central polypurine tract and central termination sequence of HIV-1
   6634..6867    +  LTR            3' LTR (ΔU3): self-inactivating 3' long terminal repeat (LTR) from HIV-1
   6945..7066    +  polyA_signal   SV40 poly(A) signal: SV40 polyadenylation signal
   7106..7241    +  rep_origin     SV40 ori: SV40 origin of replication
   7262..7280    -  promoter       T7 promoter: promoter for bacteriophage T7 RNA polymerase
   7288..7443    +  CDS            lacZα (fragment): LacZα fragment of β-galactosidase; lacZ fragment
   7448..7876    +  rep_origin     f1 ori (sequence partly withheld): f1 bacteriophage origin of replication; arrow indicates direction of (+) strand synthesis
   7929..8033    +  promoter       AmpR promoter: bla
   8034..8894    +  CDS            AmpR: β-lactamase; bla; confers resistance to ampicillin, carbenicillin, and related antibiotics
   9065..9653    +  rep_origin     ori: high-copy-number ColE1/pMB1/pBR322/pUC origin of replication
   9836..9928    +  CDS            lacI (fragment): lac repressor; lacI; The lac repressor binds to the lac operator to inhibit transcription in E. coli. This inhibition can be relieved by adding lactose or isopropyl-β-D-thiogalactopyranoside (IPTG).
   9941..9962    +  protein_bind   CAP binding site: CAP binding activates transcription in the presence of cAMP. E. coli catabolite activator protein
   9977..10007   +  promoter       lac promoter: promoter for the E. coli lac operon
  10015..10031   +  protein_bind   lac operator: The lac repressor binds to the lac operator to inhibit transcription in E. coli. This inhibition can be relieved by adding lactose or isopropyl-β-D-thiogalactopyranoside (IPTG). lac repressor encoded by lacI
  10076..10094   +  promoter       T3 promoter: promoter for bacteriophage T3 RNA polymerase
