[The description below was written by a language model from this plasmid's Addgene catalogue record and pLannotate feature annotations shown in this document.]
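Description:
TFORF2256 is a third-generation-style, self-inactivating lentiviral expression plasmid built on the pLX_TRC317 backbone, carrying the human transcription factor ARNTL (BMAL1), a core activator of the circadian clock. It belongs to a large barcoded collection of transcription factor ORFs intended for overexpression in mammalian cells. In bacteria it replicates from a high-copy ColE1/pUC-type origin and is selected with ampicillin through the bla gene. An f1 origin and remnants of a lac/lacZα cloning region with flanking T7 and T3 promoters are also present in the backbone. The depositor cautions that the plasmid can recombine during propagation.

The viral genome is transcribed from an RSV promoter fused to a truncated HIV-1 5' LTR, followed by the Ψ packaging signal, a gag fragment and the RRE for Rev-dependent export. It ends in a ΔU3 3' LTR that inactivates the LTR promoter after integration, with an SV40 polyadenylation signal downstream. Within this unit, an SV40 early promoter/origin drives puromycin N-acetyltransferase for selecting transduced cells. A cPPT/CTS element, which aids nuclear import of the viral genome, sits ahead of the main cassette. There, the constitutive EF-1α promoter drives the ARNTL ORF, and a WPRE downstream enhances transcript stability and expression.

According to the record, each construct in the collection carries a unique 24-bp barcode, although the feature table does not annotate it. The short U6-like fragment detected between the ORF and the WPRE is probably not a functional promoter. The barcode allows the transcription factor to be identified in pooled overexpression screens, such as those for directed differentiation of cells.
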