Addgene plasmid #141995: TFORF2256
Purpose: Lentiviral vector for overexpressing transcription factor ORFs with unique 24-bp barcodes. Barcodes facilitate identification of transcription factors in pooled screens.
Depositing lab: Feng Zhang. Depositing organization: Broad Institute. Publication: A transcription factor atlas of directed differentiation. Joung J, Ma S, Tay T, Geiger-Schuller KR, Kirchgatterer PC, Verdine VK, Guo B, Arias-Garcia MA, Allen WE, Singh A, Kuksenko O, Abudayyeh OO, Gootenberg JS, Fu Z, Macrae RK, Buenrostro JD, Regev A, Zhang F. Cell. 2023 Jan 5;186(1):209-229.e26. doi: 10.1016/j.cell.2022.11.026. PubMed 36608654.
Backbone
  Vector backbone: pLX_TRC317
  Backbone manufacturer: Broad Institute Genetic Perturbation Platform
  Backbone size w/o insert (bp): 8264
  Vector type: Mammalian Expression, Lentiviral
  Selectable markers: Puromycin
Growth in bacteria
  Bacterial resistance: Ampicillin, 100 μg/mL
  Growth temperature: 37°C
  Growth strain: NEB Stable
  Copy number: High Copy
Gene/Insert
  Gene/Insert name: ARNTL
  Species: H. sapiens (human)
  Insert size (bp): 1853
  Entrez Gene: BMAL1 (a.k.a. ARNTL, ARNTL1, BMAL1c, JAP3, MOP3, PASD3, TIC, bHLHe5)
  Promoter: EF1a
  Cloning method: Unknown
  Sequencing primers: 5′ GGGTGGAGACTGAAGTTAGGCCAG; 3′ CACATAGCGTAAAAGGAGCAACATAG
Terms and licenses: Academic/Nonprofit Terms; Industry Terms: Not Available to Industry
Depositor comments: NM_001297724,XM_017017746,XM_011520112,XM_017017747,ENST00000401424 . The transcription factor ORF portion of this plasmid was synthesized by Genewiz. Please test multiple small colonies in case of plasmid recombination. To make this collection available in a timely manner, a portion of this collection was not fully sequenced by Addgene. If an Addgene verified full plasmid sequence is not available, please contact us prior to placing an order to request the full sequence.
How to cite: TFORF2256 was a gift from Feng Zhang (Addgene plasmid # 141995 ; http://n2t.net/addgene:141995 ; RRID:Addgene_141995)
