>Addgene plasmid #141995 | TFORF2256 | depositor partial sequence | sequence record 278122 | Insert
ACCGCCACCATGATTAATATAGAAAGCATGGACACAGACAAAGATGACCCTCATGGAAGGTTAGAATATA
CAGAACACCAAGGAAGGATAAAAAATGCAAGGGAAGCTCACAGTCAGATTGAAAAGCGGCGTCGGGATAA
AATGAACAGTTTTATAGATGAATTGGCTTCTTTGGTACCAACATGCAACGCAATGTCCAGGAAATTAGAT
AAACTTACTGTGCTAAGGATGGCTGTTCAGCACATGAAAACATTAAGAGGTGCCACCAATCCATACACAG
AAGCAAACTACAAACCAACTTTTCTATCAGACGATGAATTGAAACACCTCATTCTCAGGGCAGCAGATGG
ATTTTTGTTTGTCGTAGGATGTGACCGAGGGAAGATACTCTTTGTCTCAGAGTCTGTCTTCAAGATCCTC
AACTACAGCCAGAATGATCTGATTGGTCAGAGTTTGTTTGACTACCTGCATCCTAAAGATATTGCCAAAG
TCAAGGAGCAGCTCTCCTCCTCTGACACCGCACCCCGGGAGCGGCTCATAGATGCAAAAACTGGACTTCC
AGTTAAAACAGATATAACCCCTGGGCCATCTCGATTATGTTCTGGAGCACGACGTTCTTTCTTCTGTAGG
ATGAAGTGTAACAGGCCTTCAGTAAAGGTTGAAGACAAGGACTTCCCCTCTACCTGCTCAAAGAAAAAAG
CAGATCGAAAAAGCTTCTGCACAATCCACAGCACAGGCTATTTGAAAAGCTGGCCACCCACAAAGATGGG
GCTGGATGAAGACAACGAACCAGACAATGAGGGGTGTAACCTCAGCTGCCTCGTCGCAATTGGACGACTG
CATTCTCATGTAGTTCCACAACCAGTGAACGGGGAAATCAGGGTGAAATCTATGGAATATGTTTCTCGGC
ACGCGATAGATGGAAAGTTTGTTTTTGTAGACCAGAGGGCAACAGCTATTTTGGCATATTTACCACAAGA
ACTTCTAGGCACATCGTGTTATGAATATTTTCACCAAGATGACATAGGACATCTTGCAGAATGTCATAGG
CAAGTTTTACAGACGAGAGAAAAAATTACAACTAATTGCTATAAATTTAAAATCAAAGATGGTTCTTTTA
TCACACTACGGAGTCGATGGTTCAGTTTCATGAACCCTTGGACCAAGGAAGTAGAATATATTGTCTCAAC
TAACACTGTTGTTTTAGCCAACGTCCTGGAAGGCGGGGACCCAACCTTCCCACAGCTCACAGCATCCCCC
CACAGCATGGACAGCATGCTGCCCTCTGGAGAAGGTGGCCCAAAGAGGACCCACCCCACTGTTCCAGGGA
TTCCAGGGGGAACCCGGGCTGGGGCAGGAAAAATAGGCCGAATGATTGCTGAGGAAATCATGGAAATCCA
CAGGATAAGAGGGTCATCGCCTTCTAGCTGTGGCTCCAGCCCATTGAACATCACGAGTACGCCTCCCCCT
GATGCCTCTTCTCCAGGAGGCAAGAAGATTTTAAATGGAGGGACTCCAGACATTCCTTCCAGTGGCCTAC
TATCAGGCCAGGCTCAGGAGAACCCAGGTTATCCATATTCTGATAGTTCTTCTATTCTTGGTGAGAACCC
CCACATAGGTATAGACATGATTGACAACGACCAAGGATCAAGTAGTCCCAGTAATGATGAGGCAGCAATG
GCTGTCATCATGAGCCTCTTGGAAGCAGATGCTGGACTGGGTGGCCCTGTTGACTTTAGTGACTTGCCAT
GGCCGCTGTAGTAATGAACTAGTCCGTAACTTGAAAGTATTTCGATTTCTTGGCTTTATATATCTTGTGG
AAAGGACGAGTAGCGATTTGATCCAACGCCACA
