>Addgene plasmid #141995 | TFORF2256 | depositor partial sequence | sequence record 278123 | Barcode
GTAGCGATTTGATCCAACGCCACA
